>Addgene plasmid #111739 | pBacMam2-DiEx-LIC-N-flag_huntingtin_full-length_Q142 | addgene full sequence | sequence record 226921 | Addgene NGS Result
TTCTCTGTCACAGAATGAAAATTTTTCTGTCATCTCTTCGTTATTAATGTTTGTAATTGACTGAATATCA
ACGCTTATTTGCAGCCTGAATGGCGAATGGG
[124 nt withheld, positions 102-225]
C
[91 nt withheld, positions 227-317]
A
[49 nt withheld, positions 319-367]
CCTTTGACGTTGGAGTCCACGTTCTT
[37 nt withheld, positions 394-430]
ACCCTATCTCGGTCTATTCTTTTGATTTATAAGGGATTTTGCCGATTTCGGCCTATTGGTTAAAAAATGA
GCTGATTTAACAAAAATTTAACGCGAATTTTAACAAAATATTAACGCTTACAATTTAGGTGGCACTTTTC
GGGGAAATGTGCGCGGAACCCCTATTTGTTTATTTTTCTAAATACATTCAAATATGTATCCGCTCATGAG
ACAATAACCCTGATAAATGCTTCAATAATATTGAAAAAGGAAGAGTATGAGTATTCAACATTTCCGTGTC
GCCCTTATTCCCTTTTTTGCGGCATTTTGCCTTCCTGTTTTTGCTCACCCAGAAACGCTGGTGAAAGTAA
AAGATGCTGAAGATCAGTTGGGTGCACGAGTGGGTTACATCGAACTGGATCTCAACAGCGGTAAGATCCT
TGAGAGTTTTCGCCCCGAAGAACGTTTTCCAATGATGAGCACTTTTAAAGTTCTGCTATGTGGCGCGGTA
TTATCCCGTATTGACGCCGGGCAAGAGCAACTCGGTCGCCGCATACACTATTCTCAGAATGACTTGGTTG
AGTACTCACCAGTCACAGAAAAGCATCTTACGGATGGCATGACAGTAAGAGAATTATGCAGTGCTGCCAT
AACCATGAGTGATAACACTGCGGCCAACTTACTTCTGACAACGATCGGAGGACCGAAGGAGCTAACCGCT
TTTTTGCACAACATGGGGGATCATGTAACTCGCCTTGATCGTTGGGAACCGGAGCTGAATGAAGCCATAC
CAAACGACGAGCGTGACACCACGATGCCTGTAGCAATGGCAACAACGTTGCGCAAACTATTAACTGGCGA
ACTACTTACTCTAGCTTCCCGGCAACAATTAATAGACTGGATGGAGGCGGATAAAGTTGCAGGACCACTT
CTGCGCTCGGCCCTTCCGGCTGGCTGGTTTATTGCTGATAAATCTGGAGCCGGTGAGCGTGGGTCTCGCG
GTATCATTGCAGCACTGGGGCCAGATGGTAAGCCCTCCCGTATCGTAGTTATCTACACGACGGGGAGTCA
GGCAACTATGGATGAACGAAATAGACAGATCGCTGAGATAGGTGCCTCACTGATTAAGCATTGGTAACTG
TCAGACCAAGTTTACTCATATATACTTTAGATTGATTTAAAACTTCATTTTTAATTTAAAAGGATCTAGG
TGAAGATCCTTTTTGATAATCTCATGACCAAAATCCCTTAACGTGAGTTTTCGTTCCACTGAGCGTCAGA
CCCCGTAGAAAAGATCAAAGGATCTTCTTGAGATCCTTTTTTTCTGCGCGTAATCTGCTGCTTGCAAACA
AAAAAACCACCGCTACCAGCGGTGGTTTGTTTGCCGGATCAAGAGCTACCAACTCTTTTTCCGAAGGTAA
CTGGCTTCAGCAGAGCGCAGATACCAAATACTGTTCTTCTAGTGTAGCCGTAGTTAGGCCACCACTTCAA
GAACTCTGTAGCACCGCCTACATACCTCGCTCTGCTAATCCTGTTACCAGTGGCTGCTGCCAGTGGCGAT
AAGTCGTGTCTTACCGGGTTGGACTCAAGACGATAGTTACCGGATAAGGCGCAGCGGTCGGGCTGAACGG
GGGGTTCGTGCACACAGCCCAGCTTGGAGCGAACGACCTACACCGAACTGAGATACCTACAGCGTGAGCT
ATGAGAAAGCGCCACGCTTCCCGAAGGGAGAAAGGCGGACAGGTATCCGGTAAGCGGCAGGGTCGGAACA
GGAGAGCGCACGAGGGAGCTTCCAGGGGGAAACGCCTGGTATCTTTATAGTCCTGTCGGGTTTCGCCACC
TCTGACTTGAGCGTCGATTTTTGTGATGCTCGTCAGGGGGGCGGAGCCTATGGAAAAACGCCAGCAACGC
GGCCTTTTTACGGTTCCTGGCCTTTTGCTGGCCTTTTGCTCACATGTTCTTTCCTGCGTTATCCCCTGAT
TCTGTGGATAACCGTATTACCGCCTTTGAGTGAGCTGATACCGCTCGCCGCAGCCGAACGACCGAGCGCA
GCGAGTCAGTGAGCGAGGAAGCGGAAGAGCGCCTGATGCGGTATTTTCTCCTTACGCATCTGTGCGGTAT
TTCACACCGCATAGACCAGCCGCGTAACCTGGCAAAATCGGTTACGGTTGAGTAATAAATGGATGCCCTG
CGTAAGCGGGTGTGGGCGGACAATAAAGTCTTAAACTGAACAAAATAGATCTAAACTATGACAATAAAGT
CTTAAACTAGACAGAATAGTTGTAAACTGAAATCAGTCCAGTTATGCTGTGAAAAAGCATACTGGACTTT
TGTTATGGCTAAAGCAAACTCTTCATTTTCTGAAGTGCAAATTGCCCGTCGTATTAAAGAGGGGCGTGGC
CAAGGGCATGGTAAAGACTATATTCGCGGCGTTGTGACAATTTACCGAACAACTCCGCGGCCGGGAAGCC
GATCTCGGCTTGAACGAATTGTTAGGTGGCGGTACTTGGGTCGATATCAAAGTGCATCACTTCTTCCCGT
ATGCCCAACTTTGTATAGAGAGCCACTGCGGGATCGTCACCGTAATCTGCTTGCACGTAGATCACATAAG
CACCAAGCGCGTTGGCCTCATGCTTCAAGAGATTGATGAGCGCGGTGGCAATGCCCTGCCTCCGGTGCTC
GCCGGAGACTGCGAGATCATAGATATAGATCTCACTACGCGGCTGCTCAAACTTGGGCAGAACGTAAGCC
GCGAGAGCGCCAACAACCGCTTCTTGGTCGAAGGCAGCAAGCGCGATGAATGTCTTACTACGGAGCAAGT
TCCCGAGGTAATCGGAGTCCGGCTGATGTTGGGAGTAGGTGGCTACGTCTCCGAACTCACGACCGAAAAG
ATCAAGAGCAGCCCGCATGGATTTGACTTGGTCAGGGCCGAGCCTACATGTGCGAATGATGCCCATACTT
GAGCCACCTAACTTTGTTTTAGGGCGACTGCCCTGCTGCGTAACATCGTTGCTGCTGCGTAACATCGTTG
CTGCTCCATAACATCAAACATCGACCCACGGCGTAACGCGCTTGCTGCTTGGATGCCCGAGGCATAGACT
GTACAAAAAAACAGTCATAACAAGCCATGAAAACCGCCACTGCGCCGTTACCACCGCTGCGTTCGGTCAA
GGTTCTGGACCAGTTGCGTGAGCGCATACGCTACTTGCATTACAGTTTACGAACCGAACAGGCTTATGTC
AACTGGGTTCGTGCCTTCATCCGTTTCCACGGTGTGCGTCACCCGGCAACCTTGGGCAGCAGCGAAGTCG
AGGCATTTCTGTCCTGGCTGGCGAACGAGCGCAAGGTTTCGGTCTCCACGCATCGTCAGGCATTGGCGGC
CTTGCTGTTCTTCTACGGCAAGGTGCTGTGCACGGATCTGCCCTTGCTTCAGGAGATCGGTAGACCTCGG
CCGTCGCGGCGCTTGCCGGTGGTGCTGACCCCGGATGAAGTGGTTCGCATCCTCGGTTTTCTGGAAGGCG
AGCATCGTTTGTTCGCCCAGGACTCTAGCTATAGTTCTAGTGGTTGGCTACGTACCCGTAGTGGCTATGG
CAGGGCTTGCCGCCCCGACGTTGGCTGCGAGCCCTGGGCCTTCACCCGAACTTGGGGGTTGGGGTGGGGA
AAAGGAAGAAACGCGGGCGTATTGGTCCCAATGGGGTCTCGGTGGGGTATCGACAGAGTGCCAGCCCTGG
GACCGAACCCCGCGTTTATGAACAAACGACCCAACACCCGTGCGTTTTATTCTGTCTTTTTATTGCCGTC
ATAGCGCGGGTTCCTTCCGGTATTGTCTCCTTCCGTGTTTCAGTTAGCCTCCCCCATCTCCCGGTACCGC
ATGCGGATCTGTACGGGCCAGATATACGCGTTGACATTGATTATTGACTAGTTATTAATAGTAATCAATT
ACGGGGTCATTAGTTCATAGCCCATATATGGAGTTCCGCGTTACATAACTTACGGTAAATGGCCCGCCTG
GCTGACCGCCCAACGACCCCCGCCCATTGACGTCAATAATGACGTATGTTCCCATAGTAACGCCAATAGG
GACTTTCCATTGACGTCAATGGGTGGAGTATTTACGGTAAACTGCCCACTTGGCAGTACATCAAGTGTAT
CATATGCCAAGTACGCCCCCTATTGACGTCAATGACGGTAAATGGCCCGCCTGGCATTATGCCCAGTACA
TGACCTTATGGGACTTTCCTACTTGGCAGTACATCTACGTATTAGTCATCGCTATTACCATGGTGATGCG
GTTTTGGCAGTACATCAATGGGCGTGGATAGCGGTTTGACTCACGGGGATTTCCAAGTCTCCACCCCATT
GACGTCAATGGGAGTTTGTTTTGGCACCAAAATCAACGGGACTTTCCAAAATGTCGTAACAACTCCGCCC
CATTGACGCAAATGGGCGGTAGGCGTGTACGGTGGGAGGTCTATATAAGCAGAGCTCTCTGGCTAACTAG
AGAACCCACTGCTTACTGGCTTATCGAATACGGACCTTTAATTCAACCCAACACAATATATTATAGTTAA
ATAAGAATTATTATCAAATCATTTGTATATTAATTAAAATACTATACTGTAAATTACATTTTATTTACAA
TCACTCGACGGATCCTTAAGAAGGAGATATACTATGGACTACAAAGACGATGACGACAAGATGGCGACCC
TGGAAAAGCTGATGAAGGCCTTCGAGTCCCTCAAGTCCTTCCAACAGCAGCAACAGCAACAACAGCAGCA
ACAGCAACAACAGCAGCAACAGCAACAACAGCAGCAACAGCAACAACAGCAGCAACAGCAACAACAGCAG
CAACAGCAACAACAGCAGCAACAGCAACAACAGCAGCAACAGCAACAACAGCAGCAACAGCAACAACAGC
AGCAACAGCAACAACAGCAGCAACAGCAACAACAGCAGCAACAGCAACAACAACAGCAGCAACAGCAACA
ACAGCAGCAACAGCAACAACAGCAGCAACAGCAACAACAGCAGCAACAGCAACAACAGCAGCAACAGCAA
CAACAGCAGCAACAGCAACAACAGCAACAACAGCAGCAACAGCAACAACAGCAGCAACAGCAACAACAGC
AGCAACAGCAACAACAGCAGCAACAGCAACAACAGCAGCAACAGCAACCGCCACCGCCGCCGCCGCCGCC
GCCGCCTCCTCAGCTTCCTCAGCCGCCGCCGCAGGCACAGCCGCTGCTGCCTCAGCCGCAGCCGCCCCCG
CCGCCGCCCCCGCCGCCACCCGGCCCGGCTGTGGCTGAGGAGCCGCTGCACCGACCAAAGAAAGAACTTT
CAGCTACCAAGAAAGACCGTGTGAATCATTGTCTGACAATATGTGAAAACATAGTGGCACAGTCTGTCAG
AAATTCTCCAGAATTTCAGAAACTTCTGGGCATCGCTATGGAACTTTTTCTGCTGTGCAGTGATGACGCA
GAGTCAGATGTCAGGATGGTGGCTGACGAATGCCTCAACAAAGTTATCAAAGCTTTGATGGATTCTAATC
TTCCAAGGTTACAGCTCGAGCTCTATAAGGAAATTAAAAAGAATGGTGCCCCTCGGAGTTTGCGTGCTGC
CCTGTGGAGGTTTGCTGAGCTGGCTCACCTGGTTCGGCCTCAGAAATGCAGGCCTTACCTGGTGAACCTT
CTGCCGTGCCTGACTCGAACAAGCAAGAGACCCGAAGAATCAGTCCAGGAGACCTTGGCTGCAGCTGTTC
CCAAAATTATGGCTTCTTTTGGCAATTTTGCAAATGACAATGAAATTAAGGTTTTGTTAAAGGCCTTCAT
AGCGAACCTGAAGTCAAGCTCCCCCACCATTCGGCGGACAGCGGCTGGATCAGCAGTGAGCATCTGCCAG
CACTCAAGAAGGACACAATATTTCTATAGTTGGCTACTAAATGTGCTCTTAGGCTTACTCGTTCCTGTCG
AGGATGAACACTCCACTCTGCTGATTCTTGGCGTGCTGCTCACCCTGAGGTATTTGGTGCCCTTGCTGCA
GCAGCAGGTCAAGGACACAAGCCTGAAAGGCAGCTTCGGAGTGACAAGGAAAGAAATGGAAGTCTCTCCT
TCTGCAGAGCAGCTTGTCCAGGTTTATGAACTGACGTTACATCATACACAGCACCAAGACCACAATGTTG
TGACCGGAGCCCTGGAGCTGTTGCAGCAGCTCTTCAGAACGCCTCCACCCGAGCTTCTGCAAACCCTGAC
CGCAGTCGGGGGCATTGGGCAGCTCACCGCTGCTAAGGAGGAGTCTGGTGGCCGAAGCCGTAGTGGGAGT
ATTGTGGAACTTATAGCTGGAGGGGGTTCCTCATGCAGCCCTGTCCTTTCAAGAAAACAAAAAGGCAAAG
TGCTCTTAGGAGAAGAAGAAGCCTTGGAGGATGACTCTGAATCGAGATCGGATGTCAGCAGCTCTGCCTT
AACAGCCTCAGTGAAGGATGAGATCAGTGGAGAGCTGGCTGCTTCTTCAGGGGTTTCCACTCCAGGGTCA
GCAGGTCATGACATCATCACAGAACAGCCACGGTCACAGCACACACTGCAGGCGGACTCAGTGGATCTGG
CCAGCTGTGACTTGACAAGCTCTGCCACTGATGGGGATGAGGAGGATATCTTGAGCCACAGCTCCAGCCA
GGTCAGCGCCGTCCCATCTGACCCTGCCATGGACCTGAATGATGGGACCCAGGCCTCGTCGCCCATCAGC
GACAGCTCCCAGACCACCACCGAAGGGCCTGATTCAGCTGTTACCCCTTCAGACAGTTCTGAAATTGTGT
TAGACGGTACCGACAACCAGTATTTGGGCCTGCAGATTGGACAGCCCCAGGATGAAGATGAGGAAGCCAC
AGGTATTCTTCCTGATGAAGCCTCGGAGGCCTTCAGGAACTCTTCCATGGCCCTTCAACAGGCACATTTA
TTGAAAAACATGAGTCACTGCAGGCAGCCTTCTGACAGCAGTGTTGATAAATTTGTGTTGAGAGATGAAG
CTACTGAACCGGGTGATCAAGAAAACAAGCCTTGCCGCATCAAAGGTGACATTGGACAGTCCACTGATGA
TGACTCTGCACCTCTTGTCCATTGTGTCCGCCTTTTATCTGCTTCGTTTTTGCTAACAGGGGGAAAAAAT
GTGCTGGTTCCGGACAGGGATGTGAGGGTCAGCGTGAAGGCCCTGGCCCTCAGCTGTGTGGGAGCAGCTG
TGGCCCTCCACCCGGAATCTTTCTTCAGCAAACTCTATAAAGTTCCTCTTGACACCACGGAATACCCTGA
GGAACAGTATGTCTCAGACATCTTGAACTACATCGATCATGGAGACCCACAGGTTCGAGGAGCCACTGCC
ATTCTCTGTGGGACCCTCATCTGCTCCATCCTCAGCAGGTCCCGCTTCCACGTGGGAGATTGGATGGGCA
CCATTAGAACCCTCACAGGAAATACATTTTCTTTGGCGGATTGCATTCCTTTGCTGCGGAAAACACTGAA
GGATGAGTCTTCTGTTACTTGCAAGTTAGCTTGTACAGCTGTGAGGAACTGTGTCATGAGTCTCTGCAGC
AGCAGCTACAGTGAGTTAGGACTGCAGCTGATCATCGATGTGCTGACTCTGAGGAACAGTTCCTATTGGC
TGGTGAGGACAGAGCTTCTGGAAACCCTTGCAGAGATTGACTTCAGGCTGGTGAGCTTTTTGGAGGCAAA
AGCAGAAAACTTACACAGAGGGGCTCATCATTATACAGGGCTTTTAAAACTGCAAGAACGAGTGCTCAAT
AATGTTGTCATCCATTTGCTTGGAGATGAAGACCCCAGGGTGCGACATGTTGCCGCAGCATCACTAATTA
GGCTTGTCCCAAAGCTGTTTTATAAATGTGACCAAGGACAAGCTGATCCAGTAGTGGCCGTGGCAAGAGA
TCAAAGCAGTGTTTACCTGAAACTTCTCATGCATGAGACGCAGCCTCCATCTCATTTCTCCGTCAGCACA
ATAACCAGAATATATAGAGGCTATAACCTACTACCAAGCATAACAGACGTCACTATGGAAAATAACCTTT
CAAGAGTTATTGCAGCAGTTTCTCATGAACTAATCACATCAACCACCAGAGCACTCACATTTGGATGCTG
TGAAGCTTTGTGTCTTCTTTCCACTGCCTTCCCAGTTTGCATTTGGAGTTTAGGTTGGCACTGTGGAGTG
CCTCCACTGAGTGCCTCAGATGAGTCTAGGAAGAGCTGTACCGTTGGGATGGCCACAATGATTCTGACCC
TGCTCTCGTCAGCTTGGTTCCCATTGGATCTCTCAGCCCATCAAGATGCTTTGATTTTGGCCGGAAACTT
GCTTGCAGCCAGTGCTCCCAAATCTCTGAGAAGTTCATGGGCCTCTGAAGAAGAAGCCAACCCAGCAGCC
ACCAAGCAAGAGGAGGTCTGGCCAGCCCTGGGGGACCGGGCCCTGGTGCCCATGGTGGAGCAGCTCTTCT
CTCACCTGCTGAAGGTGATTAACATTTGTGCCCACGTCCTGGATGACGTGGCTCCTGGACCCGCAATAAA
GGCAGCCTTGCCTTCTCTAACAAACCCCCCTTCTCTAAGTCCCATCCGACGAAAGGGGAAGGAGAAAGAA
CCAGGAGAACAAGCATCTGTACCGTTGAGTCCCAAGAAAGGCAGTGAGGCCAGTGCAGCTTCTAGACAAT
CTGATACCTCAGGTCCTGTTACAACAAGTAAATCCTCATCACTGGGGAGTTTCTATCATCTTCCTTCATA
CCTCAAACTGCATGATGTCCTGAAAGCTACACACGCTAACTACAAGGTCACGCTGGATCTTCAGAACAGC
ACGGAAAAGTTTGGAGGGTTTCTTCGCTCAGCCTTGGATGTTCTTTCTCAGATACTAGAGCTGGCCACAC
TGCAGGACATTGGGAAGTGTGTTGAAGAGATCCTAGGATACCTGAAATCCTGCTTTAGTCGAGAACCAAT
GATGGCAACTGTTTGTGTTCAACAATTGTTGAAGACTCTCTTTGGCACAAACTTGGCCTCCCAGTTTGAT
GGCTTATCTTCCAACCCCAGCAAGTCACAAGGCCGAGCACAGCGCCTTGGCTCCTCCAGTGTGAGGCCAG
GCTTGTACCACTACTGCTTCATGGCCCCGTACACCCACTTCACCCAGGCCCTCGCTGACGCCAGCCTGAG
GAACATGGTGCAGGCGGAGCAGGAGAACGACACCTCGGGATGGTTTGATGTCCTCCAGAAAGTGTCTACC
CAGTTGAAGACAAACCTCACGAGTGTCACAAAGAACCGTGCAGATAAGAATGCTATTCATAATCACATTC
GTTTGTTTGAACCTCTTGTTATAAAAGCTTTAAAACAGTACACGACTACAACATGTGTGCAGTTACAGAA
GCAGGTTTTAGATTTGCTGGCGCAGCTGGTTCAGTTACGGGTTAATTACTGTCTTCTGGATTCAGATCAG
GTGTTTATTGGCTTTGTATTGAAACAGTTTGAATACATTGAAGTGGGCCAGTTCAGGGAATCAGAGGCAA
TCATTCCAAACATCTTTTTCTTCTTGGTATTACTATCTTATGAACGCTATCATTCAAAACAGATCATTGG
AATTCCTAAAATCATTCAGCTCTGTGATGGCATCATGGCCAGTGGAAGGAAGGCTGTGACACATGCCATA
CCGGCTCTGCAGCCCATAGTCCACGACCTCTTTGTATTAAGAGGAACAAATAAAGCTGATGCAGGAAAAG
AGCTTGAAACCCAAAAAGAGGTGGTGGTGTCAATGTTACTGAGACTCATCCAGTACCATCAGGTGTTGGA
GATGTTCATTCTTGTCCTGCAGCAGTGCCACAAGGAGAATGAAGACAAGTGGAAGCGACTGTCTCGACAG
ATAGCTGACATCATCCTCCCAATGTTAGCCAAACAGCAGATGCACATTGACTCTCATGAAGCCCTTGGAG
TGTTAAATACATTATTTGAGATTTTGGCCCCTTCCTCCCTCCGTCCGGTAGACATGCTTTTACGGAGTAT
GTTCGTCACTCCAAACACAATGGCGTCCGTGAGCACTGTTCAACTGTGGATATCGGGAATTCTGGCCATT
TTGAGGGTTCTGATTTCCCAGTCAACTGAAGATATTGTTCTTTCTCGTATTCAGGAGCTCTCCTTCTCTC
CGTATTTAATCTCCTGTACAGTAATTAATAGGTTAAGAGATGGGGACAGTACTTCAACGCTAGAAGAACA
CAGTGAAGGGAAACAAATAAAGAATTTGCCAGAAGAAACATTTTCAAGGTTTCTATTACAACTGGTTGGT
ATTCTTTTAGAAGACATTGTTACAAAACAGCTGAAGGTGGAAATGAGTGAGCAGCAACATACTTTCTATT
GCCAGGAACTAGGCACACTGCTAATGTGTCTGATCCACATCTTCAAGTCTGGAATGTTCCGGAGAATCAC
AGCAGCTGCCACTAGGCTGTTCCGCAGTGATGGCTGTGGCGGCAGTTTCTACACCCTGGACAGCTTGAAC
TTGCGGGCTCGTTCCATGATCACCACCCACCCGGCCCTGGTGCTGCTCTGGTGTCAGATACTGCTGCTTG
TCAACCACACCGACTACCGCTGGTGGGCAGAAGTGCAGCAGACCCCGAAAAGACACAGTCTGTCCAGCAC
AAAGTTACTTAGTCCCCAGATGTCTGGAGAAGAGGAGGATTCTGACTTGGCAGCCAAACTTGGAATGTGC
AATAGAGAAATAGTACGAAGAGGGGCTCTCATTCTCTTCTGTGATTATGTCTGTCAGAACCTCCATGACT
CCGAGCACTTAACGTGGCTCATTGTAAATCACATTCAAGATCTGATCAGCCTTTCCCACGAGCCTCCAGT
ACAGGACTTCATCAGTGCCGTTCATCGGAACTCTGCTGCCAGCGGCCTGTTCATCCAGGCAATTCAGTCT
CGTTGTGAAAACCTTTCAACTCCAACCATGCTGAAGAAAACTCTTCAGTGCTTGGAGGGGATCCATCTCA
GCCAGTCGGGAGCTGTGCTCACGCTGTATGTGGACAGGCTTCTGTGCACCCCTTTCCGTGTGCTGGCTCG
CATGGTCGACATCCTTGCTTGTCGCCGGGTAGAAATGCTTCTGGCTGCAAATTTACAGAGCAGCATGGCC
CAGTTGCCAATGGAAGAACTCAACAGAATCCAGGAATACCTTCAGAGCAGCGGGCTCGCTCAGAGACACC
AAAGGCTCTATTCCCTGCTGGACAGGTTTCGTCTCTCCACCATGCAAGACTCACTTAGTCCCTCTCCTCC
AGTCTCTTCCCACCCGCTGGACGGGGATGGGCACGTGTCACTGGAAACAGTGAGTCCGGACAAAGACTGG
TACGTTCATCTTGTCAAATCCCAGTGTTGGACCAGGTCAGATTCTGCACTGCTGGAAGGTGCAGAGCTGG
TGAATCGGATTCCTGCTGAAGATATGAATGCCTTCATGATGAACTCGGAGTTCAACCTAAGCCTGCTAGC
TCCATGCTTAAGCCTAGGGATGAGTGAAATTTCTGGTGGCCAGAAGAGTGCCCTTTTTGAAGCAGCCCGT
GAGGTGACTCTGGCCCGTGTGAGCGGCACCGTGCAGCAGCTCCCTGCTGTCCATCATGTCTTCCAGCCCG
AGCTGCCTGCAGAACCGGCGGCCTACTGGAGCAAGTTGAATGATCTGTTTGGGGATGCTGCACTGTATCA
GTCCCTGCCCACTCTGGCCCGGGCCCTGGCACAGTACCTGGTGGTGGTCTCCAAACTGCCCAGTCATTTG
CACCTTCCTCCTGAGAAAGAGAAGGACATTGTGAAATTCGTGGTGGCAACCCTTGAGGCCCTGTCCTGGC
ATTTGATCCATGAGCAGATCCCGCTGAGTCTGGATCTCCAGGCAGGGCTGGACTGCTGCTGCCTGGCCCT
GCAGCTGCCTGGCCTCTGGAGCGTGGTCTCCTCCACAGAGTTTGTGACCCACGCCTGCTCCCTCATCCAC
TGTGTGCACTTCATCCTGGAGGCCGTTGCAGTGCAGCCTGGAGAGCAGCTTCTTAGTCCAGAAAGAAGGA
CAAATACCCCAAAAGCCATCAGCGAGGAGGAGGAGGAAGTAGATCCAAACACACAGAATCCTAAGTATAT
CACTGCAGCCTGTGAGATGGTGGCAGAAATGGTGGAGTCTCTGCAGTCGGTGTTGGCCTTGGGTCATAAA
AGGAATAGCGGCGTGCCGGCGTTTCTCACGCCATTGCTCAGGAACATCATCATCAGCCTGGCCCGCCTGC
CCCTTGTCAACAGCTACACACGTGTGCCCCCACTGGTGTGGAAGCTTGGATGGTCACCCAAACCGGGAGG
GGATTTTGGCACAGCATTCCCTGAGATCCCCGTGGAGTTCCTCCAGGAAAAGGAAGTCTTTAAGGAGTTC
ATCTACCGCATCAACACACTAGGCTGGACCAGTCGTACTCAGTTTGAAGAAACTTGGGCCACCCTCCTTG
GTGTCCTGGTGACGCAGCCCCTCGTGATGGAGCAGGAGGAGAGCCCACCAGAAGAAGACACAGAGAGGAC
CCAGATCAACGTCCTGGCCGTGCAGGCCATCACCTCACTGGTGCTCAGTGCAATGACTGTGCCTGTGGCC
GGCAACCCAGCTGTAAGCTGCTTGGAGCAGCAGCCCCGGAACAAGCCTCTGAAAGCTCTCGACACCAGGT
TTGGGAGGAAGCTGAGCATTATCAGAGGGATTGTGGAGCAAGAGATTCAAGCAATGGTTTCAAAGAGAGA
GAATATTGCCACCCATCATTTATATCAGGCATGGGATCCTGTCCCTTCTCTGTCTCCGGCTACTACAGGT
GCCCTCATCAGCCACGAGAAGCTGCTGCTGCAGATCAACCCCGAGCGGGAGCTGGGGAGCATGAGCTACA
AACTCGGCCAGGTGTCCATACACTCCGTGTGGCTAGGGAACAGCATCACACCCCTGAGGGAGGAGGAATG
GGACGAGGAAGAGGAGGAGGAGGCCGACGCCCCTGCACCTTCGTCACCACCCACGTCTCCAGTCAACTCC
AGGAAACACCGGGCTGGAGTTGACATCCACTCCTGTTCGCAGTTTTTGCTTGAGTTGTACAGCCGCTGGA
TCCTGCCGTCCAGCTCAGCCAGGAGGACCCCGGCCATCCTGATCAGTGAGGTGGTCAGATCCCTTCTAGT
GGTCTCAGACTTGTTCACCGAGCGCAACCAGTTTGAGCTGATGTATGTGACGCTGACAGAACTGCGAAGG
GTGCACCCTTCAGAAGACGAGATCCTCGCTCAGTACCTGGTGCCTGCCACCTGCAAGGCAGCTGCCGTCC
TTGGGATGGACAAGGCCGTGGCGGAGCCTGTCAGCCGCCTGCTGGAGAGCACGCTCAGGAGCAGCCACCT
GCCCAGCAGGGTTGGAGCCCTGCACGGCATCCTCTATGTGCTGGAGTGCGACCTGCTGGACGACACTGCC
AAGCAGCTCATCCCGGTCATCAGCGACTATCTCCTCTCCAACCTGAAAGGGATCGCCCACTGCGTGAACA
TTCACAGCCAGCAGCACGTACTGGTCATGTGTGCCACTGCGTTTTACCTCATTGAGAACTATCCTCTGGA
CGTAGGGCCGGAATTTTCAGCATCAATAATACAGATGTGTGGGGTGATGCTGTCTGGAAGTGAGGAGTCC
ACCCCCTCCATCATTTACCACTGTGCCCTCAGAGGCCTGGAGCGCCTCCTGCTCTCTGAGCAGCTCTCCC
GCCTGGATGCAGAATCGCTGGTCAAGCTGAGTGTGGACAGAGTGAACGTGCACAGCCCGCACCGGGCCAT
GGCGGCTCTGGGCCTGATGCTCACCTGCATGTACACAGGAAAGGAGAAAGTCAGTCCGGGTAGAACTTCA
GACCCTAATCCTGCAGCCCCCGACAGCGAGTCAGTGATTGTTGCTATGGAGCGGGTATCTGTTCTTTTTG
ATAGGATCAGGAAAGGCTTTCCTTGTGAAGCCAGAGTGGTGGCCAGGATCCTGCCCCAGTTTCTAGACGA
CTTCTTCCCACCCCAGGACATCATGAACAAAGTCATCGGAGAGTTTCTGTCCAACCAGCAGCCATACCCC
CAGTTCATGGCCACCGTGGTGTATAAGGTGTTTCAGACTCTGCACAGCACCGGGCAGTCGTCCATGGTCC
GGGACTGGGTCATGCTGTCCCTCTCCAACTTCACGCAGAGGGCCCCGGTCGCCATGGCCACGTGGAGCCT
CTCCTGCTTCTTTGTCAGCGCGTCCACCAGCCCGTGGGTCGCGGCGATCCTCCCACATGTCATCAGCAGG
ATGGGCAAGCTGGAGCAGGTGGACGTGAACCTTTTCTGCCTGGTCGCCACAGACTTCTACAGACACCAGA
TAGAGGAGGAGCTCGACCGCAGGGCCTTCCAGTCTGTGCTTGAGGTGGTTGCAGCCCCAGGAAGCCCATA
TCACCGGCTGCTGACTTGTTTACGAAATGTCCACAAGGTCACCACCTGCTAAAACCTCTACTTCCAATCG
CACCATCATCACCATCACCATCACCACCATGATTACAAGGATGACGACGATAAGTGAGGCGGCCGCCAAC
TTGATATCAAGCTTATCGATAATCAACCTCTGGATTACAAAATTTGTGAAAGATTGACTGGTATTCTTAA
CTATGTTGCTCCTTTTACGCTATGTGGATACGCTGCTTTAATGCCTTTGTATCATGCTATTGCTTCCCGT
ATGGCTTTCATTTTCTCCTCCTTGTATAAATCCTGGTTGCTGTCTCTTTATGAGGAGTTGTGGCCCGTTG
TCAGGCAACGTGGCGTGGTGTGCACTGTGTTTGCTGACGCAACCCCCACTGGTTGGGGCATTGCCACCAC
CTGTCAGCTCCTTTCCGGGACTTTCGCTTTCCCCCTCCCTATTGCCACGGCGGAACTCATCGCCGCCTGC
CTTGCCCGCTGCTGGACAGGGGCTCGGCTGTTGGGCACTGACAATTCCGTGGTGTTGTCGGGGAAATCAT
CGTCCTTTCCTTGGCTGCTCGCCTGTGTTGCCACCTGGATTCTGCGCGGGACGTCCTTCTGCTACGTCCC
TTCGGCCCTCAATCCAGCGGACCTTCCTTCCCGCGGGCGCCCCCCTCCTCACGGCGAGCGAAGCTTGTCG
AGAAGTACTAGAGGATCTCTAGAGCCTGCAGTCTCGACAAGCTTGTCGAGAAGTACTAGAGGATCATAAT
CAGCCATACCACATTTGTAGAGGTTTTACTTGCTTTAAAAAACCTCCCACACCTCCCCCTGAACCTGAAA
CATAAAATGAATGCAATTGTTGTTGTTAACTTGTTTATTGCAGCTTATAATGGTTACAAATAAAGCAATA
GCATCACAAATTTCACAAATAAAGCATTTTTTTCACTGCATTCTAGTTGTGGTTTGTCCAAACTCATCAA
TGTATCTTATCATGTCTGGATCTGATCACTGCTTGAGCCTAGGAGATCCGAACCAGATAAGTGAAATCTA
GTTCCAAACTATTTTGTCATTTTTAATTTTCGTATTAGCTTACGACGCTACACCCAGTTCCCATCTATTT
TGTCACTCTTCCCTAAATAATCCTTAAAAACTCCATTTCCACCCCTCCCAGTTCCCAACTATTTTGTCCG
CCCACAGCGGGGCATTTTTCTTCCTGTTATGTTTTTAATCAAACATCCTGCCAACTCCATGTGACAAACC
GTCATCTTCGGCTACTTT
Features (pLannotate 1.2.2; 23 found; start..end, strand, type, name):
    102..556     +  rep_origin     f1 ori (sequence partly withheld): f1 bacteriophage origin of replication; arrow indicates direction of (+) strand synthesis
    582..686     +  promoter       AmpR promoter: bla
    687..1547    +  CDS            AmpR: β-lactamase; bla; confers resistance to ampicillin, carbenicillin, and related antibiotics
   1718..2306    +  rep_origin     ori: high-copy-number ColE1/pMB1/pBR322/pUC origin of replication
   2492..2543    -  misc_feature   bom (fragment): basis of mobility region from pBR322
   2611..2835    -  mobile_element Tn7R: mini-Tn7 element (right end of the Tn7 transposon) Tn7
   2902..3435    -  CDS            GmR: gentamycin acetyltransferase; aacC1; confers resistance to gentamycin
   3624..3652    -  promoter       Pc promoter: intI1 (promoter lies within the coding sequence); class 1 integron promoter
   3630..3989    -  CDS            YPR2_ECOLX (fragment): Protein predicted: Swiss-Prot protein existence level 4. From Escherichia coli.
   4160..4208    -  polyA_signal   HSV TK poly(A) signal: herpes simplex virus thymidine kinase polyadenylation signal (Cole and Stacy, 1985)
   4313..4692    +  enhancer       CMV enhancer: human cytomegalovirus immediate early enhancer
   4693..4896    +  promoter       CMV promoter: human cytomegalovirus (CMV) immediate early promoter
   4892..4925    +  LTR            5' LTR (truncated) (fragment): truncated 5' long terminal repeat (LTR) from HIV-1
   4943..5052    +  promoter       p10 promoter: baculovirus promoter for expression in insect cells
   5599..5618    -  promoter       chicken β-actin promoter (fragment): contains a 21-bp deletion relative to the standard chicken β-actin promoter
   5621..14899   +  CDS            HTT: HD_HUMAN - Also known as HD, IT15. Experimental evidence at protein level: Swiss-Prot protein existence level 1. [Huntingtin, myristoylated N-terminal fragment]: Promotes the formation of autophagic vesicles. From Homo sapiens (Human).
  14927..14946   +  CDS            7xHis (fragment): 6xHis affinity tag
  14951..14974   +  CDS            3xFLAG (fragment): three tandem FLAG® epitope tags
  14993..15011   +  misc_feature   MCS (fragment): pBluescript multiple cloning site
  15011..15516   +  misc_feature   WPRE (fragment): woodchuck hepatitis virus posttranscriptional regulatory element
  15612..15695   +  CDS            large T antigen (fragment): large T antigen from SV40 (simian virus 40)
  15718..15852   +  polyA_signal   SV40 poly(A) signal: SV40 polyadenylation signal
  15881..16046   -  mobile_element Tn7L: mini-Tn7 element (left end of the Tn7 transposon) Tn7
