[The description below was written by a language model from this plasmid's Addgene catalogue record and pLannotate feature annotations shown in this document.]
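Description:
pBacMam2-DiEx-LIC-N-flag_huntingtin_full-length_Q142 is a 16.1 kb baculovirus transfer vector built on the pBacMam2-DiEx-LIC backbone for producing full-length human huntingtin (HTT) with an expanded polyglutamine tract of 142 residues. It is maintained in E. coli as a high-copy plasmid through a ColE1/pUC-type origin and selected with ampicillin (AmpR, β-lactamase); an f1 origin is also present. The expression cassette, together with a gentamicin resistance gene driven by the Pc integron promoter, lies between the Tn7R and Tn7L mini-Tn7 ends. This arrangement allows site-specific transposition of the cassette into a baculovirus bacmid, with gentamicin marking the transposed segment.

The "DiEx" dual-expression design places the CMV enhancer/promoter directly upstream of the baculoviral p10 promoter, so a single recombinant virus can drive HTT transcription in insect cells (via p10) or, after BacMam transduction, in mammalian cells (via CMV). The roughly 9.8 kb HTT insert was introduced by ligation-independent cloning and is followed by a WPRE fragment, which enhances transcript processing and expression, and an SV40 polyadenylation signal. An HSV TK poly(A) signal sits just outside the cassette on the opposite strand.

The catalogue lists the FLAG tag as N-terminal on the insert, whereas the automated annotation detects short His-tag and FLAG-like fragments immediately downstream of the HTT coding sequence and none upstream; this discrepancy cannot be resolved from the record. Several other small hits (HIV-1 LTR, chicken β-actin promoter, SV40 large T fragments) are probably incidental matches. The construct belongs to a toolkit for scalable eukaryotic production of wild-type and mutant huntingtin proteins for characterization.
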