Addgene plasmid #111739: pBacMam2-DiEx-LIC-N-flag_huntingtin_full-length_Q142
Purpose: Baculovirus transfer vector for expression of huntingtin protein in insect and mammalian cellscells as well as in mammalian cells
Depositing lab: Cheryl Arrowsmith. Depositing organization: University of Toronto. Publication: Design and characterization of mutant and wildtype huntingtin proteins produced from a toolkit of scalable eukaryotic expression systems. Harding RJ, Loppnau P, Ackloo S, Lemak A, Hutchinson A, Hunt B, Holehouse AS, Ho JC, Fan L, Toledo-Sherman L, Seitova A, Arrowsmith CH. J Biol Chem. 2019 Apr 26;294(17):6986-7001. doi: 10.1074/jbc.RA118.007204. Epub 2019 Mar 6. PubMed 30842263.
Backbone
  Vector backbone: pBacMam2-DiEx-LIC
  Vector type: Mammalian Expression ; Baculovirus Expression
Growth in bacteria
  Bacterial resistance: Ampicillin, 50 μg/mL
  Growth temperature: 37°C
  Growth strain: DH5alpha
  Copy number: High Copy
Gene/Insert
  Gene/Insert name: HTT (alt name: huntingtin)
  Species: H. sapiens (human)
  Insert size (bp): 9789
  Mutation: Q142 (polyQ repeat)
  Entrez Gene: HTT (a.k.a. HD, IT15, LOMARS)
  Promoter: CMV and P10
  Tag / fusion protein: FLAG (N terminal on insert)
  Cloning method: Ligation Independent Cloning
  Sequencing primers: 5′ pFBM-fwd (5'-caaaatgtcgtaacaactccgc-3'); 3′ pFBM-rev (5'- tagttaagaataccagtcaatctttcac-3')
Resource information
  A portion of this plasmid was derived from a plasmid made by: Kazusa DNA Research Institute Gene KIEE4296 & Original Clone ID cp94296
Terms and licenses: Academic/Nonprofit Terms; Industry Terms: Not Available to Industry
Depositor comments: Please visit https://www.biorxiv.org/content/early/2018/12/10/492215 for BioRxiv preprint.
How to cite: pBacMam2-DiEx-LIC-N-flag_huntingtin_full-length_Q142 was a gift from Cheryl Arrowsmith (Addgene plasmid # 111739)
