>Addgene plasmid #111739 | pBacMam2-DiEx-LIC-N-flag_huntingtin_full-length_Q142 | depositor partial sequence | sequence record 209890 | insert
ATGGCGACCCTGGAAAAGCTGATGAAGGCCTTCGAGTCCCTCAAGTCCTTCCAACAGCAGCAACAGCAAC
AACAGCAGCAACAGCAACAACAGCAGCAACAGCAACAACAGCAGCAACAGCAACAACAGCAGCAACAGCA
ACAACAGCAGCAACAGCAACAACAGCAGCAACAGCAACAACAGCAGCAACAGCAACAACAGCAGCAACAG
CAACAACAGCAGCAACAGCAACAACAGCAGCAACAGCAACAACAGCAGCAACAGCAACAACAACAGCAGC
AACAGCAACAACAGCAGCAACAGCAACAACAGCAGCAACAGCAACAACAGCAGCAACAGCAACAACAGCA
GCAACAGCAACAACAGCAGCAACAGCAACAACAGCAACAACAGCAGCAACAGCAACAACAGCAGCAACAG
CAACAACAGCAGCAACAGCAACAACAGCAGCAACAGCAACAACAGCAGCAACAGCAACCGCCACCGCCGC
CGCCGCCGCCGCCGCCTCCTCAGCTTCCTCAGCCGCCGCCGCAGGCACAGCCGCTGCTGCCTCAGCCGCA
GCCGCCCCCGCCGCCGCCCCCGCCGCCACCCGGCCCGGCTGTGGCTGAGGAGCCGCTGCACCGACCAAAG
AAAGAACTTTCAGCTACCAAGAAAGACCGTGTGAATCATTGTCTGACAATATGTGAAAACATAGTGGCAC
AGTCTGTCAGAAATTCTCCAGAATTTCAGAAACTTCTGGGCATCGCTATGGAACTTTTTCTGCTGTGCAG
TGATGACGCAGAGTCAGATGTCAGGATGGTGGCTGACGAATGCCTCAACAAAGTTATCAAAGCTTTGATG
GATTCTAATCTTCCAAGGTTACAGCTCGAGCTCTATAAGGAAATTAAAAAGAATGGTGCCCCTCGGAGTT
TGCGTGCTGCCCTGTGGAGGTTTGCTGAGCTGGCTCACCTGGTTCGGCCTCAGAAATGCAGGCCTTACCT
GGTGAACCTTCTGCCGTGCCTGACTCGAACAAGCAAGAGACCCGAAGAATCAGTCCAGGAGACCTTGGCT
GCAGCTGTTCCCAAAATTATGGCTTCTTTTGGCAATTTTGCAAATGACAATGAAATTAAGGTTTTGTTAA
AGGCCTTCATAGCGAACCTGAAGTCAAGCTCCCCCACCATTCGGCGGACAGCGGCTGGATCAGCAGTGAG
CATCTGCCAGCACTCAAGAAGGACACAATATTTCTATAGTTGGCTACTAAATGTGCTCTTAGGCTTACTC
GTTCCTGTCGAGGATGAACACTCCACTCTGCTGATTCTTGGCGTGCTGCTCACCCTGAGGTATTTGGTGC
CCTTGCTGCAGCAGCAGGTCAAGGACACAAGCCTGAAAGGCAGCTTCGGAGTGACAAGGAAAGAAATGGA
AGTCTCTCCTTCTGCAGAGCAGCTTGTCCAGGTTTATGAACTGACGTTACATCATACACAGCACCAAGAC
CACAATGTTGTGACCGGAGCCCTGGAGCTGTTGCAGCAGCTCTTCAGAACGCCTCCACCCGAGCTTCTGC
AAACCCTGACCGCAGTCGGGGGCATTGGGCAGCTCACCGCTGCTAAGGAGGAGTCTGGTGGCCGAAGCCG
TAGTGGGAGTATTGTGGAACTTATAGCTGGAGGGGGTTCCTCATGCAGCCCTGTCCTTTCAAGAAAACAA
AAAGGCAAAGTGCTCTTAGGAGAAGAAGAAGCCTTGGAGGATGACTCTGAATCGAGATCGGATGTCAGCA
GCTCTGCCTTAACAGCCTCAGTGAAGGATGAGATCAGTGGAGAGCTGGCTGCTTCTTCAGGGGTTTCCAC
TCCAGGGTCAGCAGGTCATGACATCATCACAGAACAGCCACGGTCACAGCACACACTGCAGGCGGACTCA
GTGGATCTGGCCAGCTGTGACTTGACAAGCTCTGCCACTGATGGGGATGAGGAGGATATCTTGAGCCACA
GCTCCAGCCAGGTCAGCGCCGTCCCATCTGACCCTGCCATGGACCTGAATGATGGGACCCAGGCCTCGTC
GCCCATCAGCGACAGCTCCCAGACCACCACCGAAGGGCCTGATTCAGCTGTTACCCCTTCAGACAGTTCT
GAAATTGTGTTAGACGGTACCGACAACCAGTATTTGGGCCTGCAGATTGGACAGCCCCAGGATGAAGATG
AGGAAGCCACAGGTATTCTTCCTGATGAAGCCTCGGAGGCCTTCAGGAACTCTTCCATGGCCCTTCAACA
GGCACATTTATTGAAAAACATGAGTCACTGCAGGCAGCCTTCTGACAGCAGTGTTGATAAATTTGTGTTG
AGAGATGAAGCTACTGAACCGGGTGATCAAGAAAACAAGCCTTGCCGCATCAAAGGTGACATTGGACAGT
CCACTGATGATGACTCTGCACCTCTTGTCCATTGTGTCCGCCTTTTATCTGCTTCGTTTTTGCTAACAGG
GGGAAAAAATGTGCTGGTTCCGGACAGGGATGTGAGGGTCAGCGTGAAGGCCCTGGCCCTCAGCTGTGTG
GGAGCAGCTGTGGCCCTCCACCCGGAATCTTTCTTCAGCAAACTCTATAAAGTTCCTCTTGACACCACGG
AATACCCTGAGGAACAGTATGTCTCAGACATCTTGAACTACATCGATCATGGAGACCCACAGGTTCGAGG
AGCCACTGCCATTCTCTGTGGGACCCTCATCTGCTCCATCCTCAGCAGGTCCCGCTTCCACGTGGGAGAT
TGGATGGGCACCATTAGAACCCTCACAGGAAATACATTTTCTTTGGCGGATTGCATTCCTTTGCTGCGGA
AAACACTGAAGGATGAGTCTTCTGTTACTTGCAAGTTAGCTTGTACAGCTGTGAGGAACTGTGTCATGAG
TCTCTGCAGCAGCAGCTACAGTGAGTTAGGACTGCAGCTGATCATCGATGTGCTGACTCTGAGGAACAGT
TCCTATTGGCTGGTGAGGACAGAGCTTCTGGAAACCCTTGCAGAGATTGACTTCAGGCTGGTGAGCTTTT
TGGAGGCAAAAGCAGAAAACTTACACAGAGGGGCTCATCATTATACAGGGCTTTTAAAACTGCAAGAACG
AGTGCTCAATAATGTTGTCATCCATTTGCTTGGAGATGAAGACCCCAGGGTGCGACATGTTGCCGCAGCA
TCACTAATTAGGCTTGTCCCAAAGCTGTTTTATAAATGTGACCAAGGACAAGCTGATCCAGTAGTGGCCG
TGGCAAGAGATCAAAGCAGTGTTTACCTGAAACTTCTCATGCATGAGACGCAGCCTCCATCTCATTTCTC
CGTCAGCACAATAACCAGAATATATAGAGGCTATAACCTACTACCAAGCATAACAGACGTCACTATGGAA
AATAACCTTTCAAGAGTTATTGCAGCAGTTTCTCATGAACTAATCACATCAACCACCAGAGCACTCACAT
TTGGATGCTGTGAAGCTTTGTGTCTTCTTTCCACTGCCTTCCCAGTTTGCATTTGGAGTTTAGGTTGGCA
CTGTGGAGTGCCTCCACTGAGTGCCTCAGATGAGTCTAGGAAGAGCTGTACCGTTGGGATGGCCACAATG
ATTCTGACCCTGCTCTCGTCAGCTTGGTTCCCATTGGATCTCTCAGCCCATCAAGATGCTTTGATTTTGG
CCGGAAACTTGCTTGCAGCCAGTGCTCCCAAATCTCTGAGAAGTTCATGGGCCTCTGAAGAAGAAGCCAA
CCCAGCAGCCACCAAGCAAGAGGAGGTCTGGCCAGCCCTGGGGGACCGGGCCCTGGTGCCCATGGTGGAG
CAGCTCTTCTCTCACCTGCTGAAGGTGATTAACATTTGTGCCCACGTCCTGGATGACGTGGCTCCTGGAC
CCGCAATAAAGGCAGCCTTGCCTTCTCTAACAAACCCCCCTTCTCTAAGTCCCATCCGACGAAAGGGGAA
GGAGAAAGAACCAGGAGAACAAGCATCTGTACCGTTGAGTCCCAAGAAAGGCAGTGAGGCCAGTGCAGCT
TCTAGACAATCTGATACCTCAGGTCCTGTTACAACAAGTAAATCCTCATCACTGGGGAGTTTCTATCATC
TTCCTTCATACCTCAAACTGCATGATGTCCTGAAAGCTACACACGCTAACTACAAGGTCACGCTGGATCT
TCAGAACAGCACGGAAAAGTTTGGAGGGTTTCTTCGCTCAGCCTTGGATGTTCTTTCTCAGATACTAGAG
CTGGCCACACTGCAGGACATTGGGAAGTGTGTTGAAGAGATCCTAGGATACCTGAAATCCTGCTTTAGTC
GAGAACCAATGATGGCAACTGTTTGTGTTCAACAATTGTTGAAGACTCTCTTTGGCACAAACTTGGCCTC
CCAGTTTGATGGCTTATCTTCCAACCCCAGCAAGTCACAAGGCCGAGCACAGCGCCTTGGCTCCTCCAGT
GTGAGGCCAGGCTTGTACCACTACTGCTTCATGGCCCCGTACACCCACTTCACCCAGGCCCTCGCTGACG
CCAGCCTGAGGAACATGGTGCAGGCGGAGCAGGAGAACGACACCTCGGGATGGTTTGATGTCCTCCAGAA
AGTGTCTACCCAGTTGAAGACAAACCTCACGAGTGTCACAAAGAACCGTGCAGATAAGAATGCTATTCAT
AATCACATTCGTTTGTTTGAACCTCTTGTTATAAAAGCTTTAAAACAGTACACGACTACAACATGTGTGC
AGTTACAGAAGCAGGTTTTAGATTTGCTGGCGCAGCTGGTTCAGTTACGGGTTAATTACTGTCTTCTGGA
TTCAGATCAGGTGTTTATTGGCTTTGTATTGAAACAGTTTGAATACATTGAAGTGGGCCAGTTCAGGGAA
TCAGAGGCAATCATTCCAAACATCTTTTTCTTCTTGGTATTACTATCTTATGAACGCTATCATTCAAAAC
AGATCATTGGAATTCCTAAAATCATTCAGCTCTGTGATGGCATCATGGCCAGTGGAAGGAAGGCTGTGAC
ACATGCCATACCGGCTCTGCAGCCCATAGTCCACGACCTCTTTGTATTAAGAGGAACAAATAAAGCTGAT
GCAGGAAAAGAGCTTGAAACCCAAAAAGAGGTGGTGGTGTCAATGTTACTGAGACTCATCCAGTACCATC
AGGTGTTGGAGATGTTCATTCTTGTCCTGCAGCAGTGCCACAAGGAGAATGAAGACAAGTGGAAGCGACT
GTCTCGACAGATAGCTGACATCATCCTCCCAATGTTAGCCAAACAGCAGATGCACATTGACTCTCATGAA
GCCCTTGGAGTGTTAAATACATTATTTGAGATTTTGGCCCCTTCCTCCCTCCGTCCGGTAGACATGCTTT
TACGGAGTATGTTCGTCACTCCAAACACAATGGCGTCCGTGAGCACTGTTCAACTGTGGATATCGGGAAT
TCTGGCCATTTTGAGGGTTCTGATTTCCCAGTCAACTGAAGATATTGTTCTTTCTCGTATTCAGGAGCTC
TCCTTCTCTCCGTATTTAATCTCCTGTACAGTAATTAATAGGTTAAGAGATGGGGACAGTACTTCAACGC
TAGAAGAACACAGTGAAGGGAAACAAATAAAGAATTTGCCAGAAGAAACATTTTCAAGGTTTCTATTACA
ACTGGTTGGTATTCTTTTAGAAGACATTGTTACAAAACAGCTGAAGGTGGAAATGAGTGAGCAGCAACAT
ACTTTCTATTGCCAGGAACTAGGCACACTGCTAATGTGTCTGATCCACATCTTCAAGTCTGGAATGTTCC
GGAGAATCACAGCAGCTGCCACTAGGCTGTTCCGCAGTGATGGCTGTGGCGGCAGTTTCTACACCCTGGA
CAGCTTGAACTTGCGGGCTCGTTCCATGATCACCACCCACCCGGCCCTGGTGCTGCTCTGGTGTCAGATA
CTGCTGCTTGTCAACCACACCGACTACCGCTGGTGGGCAGAAGTGCAGCAGACCCCGAAAAGACACAGTC
TGTCCAGCACAAAGTTACTTAGTCCCCAGATGTCTGGAGAAGAGGAGGATTCTGACTTGGCAGCCAAACT
TGGAATGTGCAATAGAGAAATAGTACGAAGAGGGGCTCTCATTCTCTTCTGTGATTATGTCTGTCAGAAC
CTCCATGACTCCGAGCACTTAACGTGGCTCATTGTAAATCACATTCAAGATCTGATCAGCCTTTCCCACG
AGCCTCCAGTACAGGACTTCATCAGTGCCGTTCATCGGAACTCTGCTGCCAGCGGCCTGTTCATCCAGGC
AATTCAGTCTCGTTGTGAAAACCTTTCAACTCCAACCATGCTGAAGAAAACTCTTCAGTGCTTGGAGGGG
ATCCATCTCAGCCAGTCGGGAGCTGTGCTCACGCTGTATGTGGACAGGCTTCTGTGCACCCCTTTCCGTG
TGCTGGCTCGCATGGTCGACATCCTTGCTTGTCGCCGGGTAGAAATGCTTCTGGCTGCAAATTTACAGAG
CAGCATGGCCCAGTTGCCAATGGAAGAACTCAACAGAATCCAGGAATACCTTCAGAGCAGCGGGCTCGCT
CAGAGACACCAAAGGCTCTATTCCCTGCTGGACAGGTTTCGTCTCTCCACCATGCAAGACTCACTTAGTC
CCTCTCCTCCAGTCTCTTCCCACCCGCTGGACGGGGATGGGCACGTGTCACTGGAAACAGTGAGTCCGGA
CAAAGACTGGTACGTTCATCTTGTCAAATCCCAGTGTTGGACCAGGTCAGATTCTGCACTGCTGGAAGGT
GCAGAGCTGGTGAATCGGATTCCTGCTGAAGATATGAATGCCTTCATGATGAACTCGGAGTTCAACCTAA
GCCTGCTAGCTCCATGCTTAAGCCTAGGGATGAGTGAAATTTCTGGTGGCCAGAAGAGTGCCCTTTTTGA
AGCAGCCCGTGAGGTGACTCTGGCCCGTGTGAGCGGCACCGTGCAGCAGCTCCCTGCTGTCCATCATGTC
TTCCAGCCCGAGCTGCCTGCAGAACCGGCGGCCTACTGGAGCAAGTTGAATGATCTGTTTGGGGATGCTG
CACTGTATCAGTCCCTGCCCACTCTGGCCCGGGCCCTGGCACAGTACCTGGTGGTGGTCTCCAAACTGCC
CAGTCATTTGCACCTTCCTCCTGAGAAAGAGAAGGACATTGTGAAATTCGTGGTGGCAACCCTTGAGGCC
CTGTCCTGGCATTTGATCCATGAGCAGATCCCGCTGAGTCTGGATCTCCAGGCAGGGCTGGACTGCTGCT
GCCTGGCCCTGCAGCTGCCTGGCCTCTGGAGCGTGGTCTCCTCCACAGAGTTTGTGACCCACGCCTGCTC
CCTCATCCACTGTGTGCACTTCATCCTGGAGGCCGTTGCAGTGCAGCCTGGAGAGCAGCTTCTTAGTCCA
GAAAGAAGGACAAATACCCCAAAAGCCATCAGCGAGGAGGAGGAGGAAGTAGATCCAAACACACAGAATC
CTAAGTATATCACTGCAGCCTGTGAGATGGTGGCAGAAATGGTGGAGTCTCTGCAGTCGGTGTTGGCCTT
GGGTCATAAAAGGAATAGCGGCGTGCCGGCGTTTCTCACGCCATTGCTCAGGAACATCATCATCAGCCTG
GCCCGCCTGCCCCTTGTCAACAGCTACACACGTGTGCCCCCACTGGTGTGGAAGCTTGGATGGTCACCCA
AACCGGGAGGGGATTTTGGCACAGCATTCCCTGAGATCCCCGTGGAGTTCCTCCAGGAAAAGGAAGTCTT
TAAGGAGTTCATCTACCGCATCAACACACTAGGCTGGACCAGTCGTACTCAGTTTGAAGAAACTTGGGCC
ACCCTCCTTGGTGTCCTGGTGACGCAGCCCCTCGTGATGGAGCAGGAGGAGAGCCCACCAGAAGAAGACA
CAGAGAGGACCCAGATCAACGTCCTGGCCGTGCAGGCCATCACCTCACTGGTGCTCAGTGCAATGACTGT
GCCTGTGGCCGGCAACCCAGCTGTAAGCTGCTTGGAGCAGCAGCCCCGGAACAAGCCTCTGAAAGCTCTC
GACACCAGGTTTGGGAGGAAGCTGAGCATTATCAGAGGGATTGTGGAGCAAGAGATTCAAGCAATGGTTT
CAAAGAGAGAGAATATTGCCACCCATCATTTATATCAGGCATGGGATCCTGTCCCTTCTCTGTCTCCGGC
TACTACAGGTGCCCTCATCAGCCACGAGAAGCTGCTGCTGCAGATCAACCCCGAGCGGGAGCTGGGGAGC
ATGAGCTACAAACTCGGCCAGGTGTCCATACACTCCGTGTGGCTAGGGAACAGCATCACACCCCTGAGGG
AGGAGGAATGGGACGAGGAAGAGGAGGAGGAGGCCGACGCCCCTGCACCTTCGTCACCACCCACGTCTCC
AGTCAACTCCAGGAAACACCGGGCTGGAGTTGACATCCACTCCTGTTCGCAGTTTTTGCTTGAGTTGTAC
AGCCGCTGGATCCTGCCGTCCAGCTCAGCCAGGAGGACCCCGGCCATCCTGATCAGTGAGGTGGTCAGAT
CCCTTCTAGTGGTCTCAGACTTGTTCACCGAGCGCAACCAGTTTGAGCTGATGTATGTGACGCTGACAGA
ACTGCGAAGGGTGCACCCTTCAGAAGACGAGATCCTCGCTCAGTACCTGGTGCCTGCCACCTGCAAGGCA
GCTGCCGTCCTTGGGATGGACAAGGCCGTGGCGGAGCCTGTCAGCCGCCTGCTGGAGAGCACGCTCAGGA
GCAGCCACCTGCCCAGCAGGGTTGGAGCCCTGCACGGCATCCTCTATGTGCTGGAGTGCGACCTGCTGGA
CGACACTGCCAAGCAGCTCATCCCGGTCATCAGCGACTATCTCCTCTCCAACCTGAAAGGGATCGCCCAC
TGCGTGAACATTCACAGCCAGCAGCACGTACTGGTCATGTGTGCCACTGCGTTTTACCTCATTGAGAACT
ATCCTCTGGACGTAGGGCCGGAATTTTCAGCATCAATAATACAGATGTGTGGGGTGATGCTGTCTGGAAG
TGAGGAGTCCACCCCCTCCATCATTTACCACTGTGCCCTCAGAGGCCTGGAGCGCCTCCTGCTCTCTGAG
CAGCTCTCCCGCCTGGATGCAGAATCGCTGGTCAAGCTGAGTGTGGACAGAGTGAACGTGCACAGCCCGC
ACCGGGCCATGGCGGCTCTGGGCCTGATGCTCACCTGCATGTACACAGGAAAGGAGAAAGTCAGTCCGGG
TAGAACTTCAGACCCTAATCCTGCAGCCCCCGACAGCGAGTCAGTGATTGTTGCTATGGAGCGGGTATCT
GTTCTTTTTGATAGGATCAGGAAAGGCTTTCCTTGTGAAGCCAGAGTGGTGGCCAGGATCCTGCCCCAGT
TTCTAGACGACTTCTTCCCACCCCAGGACATCATGAACAAAGTCATCGGAGAGTTTCTGTCCAACCAGCA
GCCATACCCCCAGTTCATGGCCACCGTGGTGTATAAGGTGTTTCAGACTCTGCACAGCACCGGGCAGTCG
TCCATGGTCCGGGACTGGGTCATGCTGTCCCTCTCCAACTTCACGCAGAGGGCCCCGGTCGCCATGGCCA
CGTGGAGCCTCTCCTGCTTCTTTGTCAGCGCGTCCACCAGCCCGTGGGTCGCGGCGATCCTCCCACATGT
CATCAGCAGGATGGGCAAGCTGGAGCAGGTGGACGTGAACCTTTTCTGCCTGGTCGCCACAGACTTCTAC
AGACACCAGATAGAGGAGGAGCTCGACCGCAGGGCCTTCCAGTCTGTGCTTGAGGTGGTTGCAGCCCCAG
GAAGCCCATATCACCGGCTGCTGACTTGTTTACGAAATGTCCACAAGGTCACCACCTGC
